>Addgene plasmid #81637 | pDONR223_SPOP_p.F133S | addgene full sequence | sequence record 166275 | Addgene NGS Result
CGTAGAAAAGATCAAAGGATCTTCTTGAGATCCTTTTTTTCTGCGCGTAATCTGCTGCTTGCAAACAAAA
AAACCACCGCTACCAGCGGTGGTTTGTTTGCCGGATCAAGAGCTACCAACTCTTTTTCCGAAGGTAACTG
GCTTCAGCAGAGCGCAGATACCAAATACTGTTCTTCTAGTGTAGCCGTAGTTAGGCCACCACTTCAAGAA
CTCTGTAGCACCGCCTACATACCTCGCTCTGCTAATCCTGTTACCAGTGGCTGCTGCCAGTGGCGATAAG
TCGTGTCTTACCGGGTTGGACTCAAGACGATAGTTACCGGATAAGGCGCAGCGGTCGGGCTGAACGGGGG
GTTCGTGCACACAGCCCAGCTTGGAGCGAACGACCTACACCGAACTGAGATACCTACAGCGTGAGCTATG
AGAAAGCGCCACGCTTCCCGAAGGGAGAAAGGCGGACAGGTATCCGGTAAGCGGCAGGGTCGGAACAGGA
GAGCGCACGAGGGAGCTTCCAGGGGGAAACGCCTGGTATCTTTATAGTCCTGTCGGGTTTCGCCACCTCT
GACTTGAGCGTCGATTTTTGTGATGCTCGTCAGGGGGGCGGAGCCTATGGAAAAACGCCAGCAACGCGGC
CTTTTTACGGTTCCTGGCCTTTTGCTGGCCTTTTGCTCACATGTTCTTTCCTGCGTTATCCCCTGATTCT
GTGGATAACCGTATTACCGCCTTTGAGTGAGCTGATACCGCTCGCCGCAGCCGAACGACCGAGCGCAGCG
AGTCAGTGAGCGAGGAAGCGGAAGAGCGCCCAATACGCAAACCGCCTCTCCCCGCGCGTTGGCCGATTCA
TTAATGCAGCTGGCACGACAGGTTTCCCGACTGGAAAGCGGGCAGTGAGCGCAACGCAATTAATACGCGT
ACCGCTAGCCAGGAAGAGTTTGTAGAAACGCAAAAAGGCCATCCGTCAGGATGGCCTTCTGCTTAGTTTG
ATGCCTGGCAGTTTATGGCGGGCGTCCTGCCCGCCACCCTCCGGGCCGTTGCTTCACAACGTTCAAATCC
GCTCCCGGCGGATTTGTCCTACTCAGGAGAGCGTTCACCGACAAACAACAGATAAAACGAAAGGCCCAGT
CTTCCGACTGAGCCTTTCGTTTTATTTGATGCCTGGCAGTTCCCTACTCTCGCGTTAACGCTAGCATGGA
TGTTTTCCCAGTCACGACGTTGTAAAACGACGGCCAGTCTTAAGCTCGGGCCCCAAATAATGATTTTATT
TTGACTGATAGTGACCTGTTCGTTGCAACAAATTGATGAGCAATGCTTTTTTATAATGCCAACTTTGTAC
AAAAAAGTTGGCACCATGTCAAGGGTTCCAAGTCCTCCACCTCCGGCAGAAATGTCGAGTGGCCCCGTAG
CTGAGAGTTGGTGCTACACACAGATCAAGGTAGTGAAATTCTCCTACATGTGGACCATCAATAACTTTAG
CTTTTGCCGGGAGGAAATGGGTGAAGTCATTAAAAGTTCTACATTTTCATCAGGAGCAAATGATAAACTG
AAATGGTGTTTGCGAGTAAACCCCAAAGGGTTAGATGAAGAAAGCAAAGATTACCTGTCACTTTACCTGT
TACTGGTCAGCTGTCCAAAGAGTGAAGTTCGGGCAAAATTCAAATTCTCCATCCTGAATGCCAAGGGAGA
AGAAACCAAAGCTATGGAGAGTCAACGGGCATATAGGTTTGTGCAAGGCAAAGACTGGGGATCCAAGAAA
TTCATCCGTAGAGATTTTCTTTTGGATGAGGCCAACGGGCTTCTCCCTGATGACAAGCTTACCCTCTTCT
GCGAGGTGAGTGTTGTGCAAGATTCTGTCAACATTTCTGGCCAGAATACCATGAACATGGTAAAGGTTCC
TGAGTGCCGGCTGGCAGATGAGTTAGGAGGACTGTGGGAGAATTCCCGGTTCACAGACTGCTGCTTGTGT
GTTGCCGGCCAGGAATTCCAGGCTCACAAGGCTATCTTAGCAGCTCGTTCTCCGGTTTTTAGTGCCATGT
TTGAACATGAAATGGAGGAGAGCAAAAAGAATCGAGTTGAAATCAATGATGTGGAGCCTGAAGTTTTTAA
GGAAATGATGTGCTTCATTTACACGGGGAAGGCTCCAAACCTCGACAAAATGGCTGATGATTTGCTGGCA
GCTGCTGACAAGTATGCCCTGGAGCGCTTAAAGGTCATGTGTGAGGATGCCCTCTGCAGTAACCTGTCCG
TGGAGAACGCTGCAGAAATTCTCATCCTGGCCGACCTCCACAGTGCAGATCAGTTGAAAACTCAGGCAGT
GGATTTCATCAACTATCATGCTTCGGATGTCTTGGAGACCTCTGGGTGGAAGTCAATGGTGGTGTCACAT
CCCCACTTGGTGGCTGAGGCATACCGCTCTCTGGCTTCAGCACAGTGCCCTTTTCTGGGACCCCCACGCA
AACGCCTGAAGCAATCCTAATTGCCAACTTTCTTGTACAAAGTTGGCATTATAAGAAAGCATTGCTTATC
AATTTGTTGCAACGAACAGGTCACTATCAGTCAAAATAAAATCATTATTTGCCATCCAGCTGATATCCCC
TATAGTGAGTCGTATTACATGGTCATAGCTGTTTCCTGGCAGCTCTGGCCCGTGTCTCAAAATCTCTGAT
GTTACATTGCACAAGATAAAAATATATCATCATGCCTCCTCTAGACCAGCCAGGACAGAAATGCCTCGAC
TTCGCTGCTACCCAAGGTTGCCGGGTGACGCACACCGTGGAAACGGATGAAGGCACGAACCCAGTGGACA
TAAGCCTGTTCGGTTCGTAAGCTGTAATGCAAGTAGCGTATGCGCTCACGCAACTGGTCCAGAACCTTGA
CCGAACGCAGCGGTGGTAACGGCGCAGTGGCGGTTTTCATGGCTTGTTATGACTGTTTTTTTGGGGTACA
GTCTATGCCTCGGGCATCCAAGCAGCAAGCGCGTTACGCCGTGGGTCGATGTTTGATGTTATGGAGCAGC
AACGATGTTACGCAGCAGGGCAGTCGCCCTAAAACAAAGTTAAACATTATGAGGGAAGCGGTGATCGCCG
AAGTATCGACTCAACTATCAGAGGTAGTTGGCGTCATCGAGCGCCATCTCGAACCGACGTTGCTGGCCGT
ACATTTGTACGGCTCCGCAGTGGATGGCGGCCTGAAGCCACACAGTGATATTGATTTGCTGGTTACGGTG
ACCGTAAGGCTTGATGAAACAACGCGGCGAGCTTTGATCAACGACCTTTTGGAAACTTCGGCTTCCCCTG
GAGAGAGCGAGATTCTCCGCGCTGTAGAAGTCACCATTGTTGTGCACGACGACATCATTCCGTGGCGTTA
TCCAGCTAAGCGCGAACTGCAATTTGGAGAATGGCAGCGCAATGACATTCTTGCAGGTATCTTCGAGCCA
GCCACGATCGACATTGATCTGGCTATCTTGCTGACAAAAGCAAGAGAACATAGCGTTGCCTTGGTAGGTC
CAGCGGCGGAGGAACTCTTTGATCCGGTTCCTGAACAGGATCTATTTGAGGCGCTAAATGAAACCTTAAC
GCTATGGAACTCGCCGCCCGACTGGGCTGGCGATGAGCGAAATGTAGTGCTTACGTTGTCCCGCATTTGG
TACAGCGCAGTAACCGGCAAAATCGCGCCGAAGGATGTCGCTGCCGACTGGGCAATGGAGCGCCTGCCGG
CCCAGTATCAGCCCGTCATACTTGAAGCTAGACAGGCTTATCTTGGACAAGAAGAAGATCGCTTGGCCTC
GCGCGCAGATCAGTTGGAAGAATTTGTCCACTACGTGAAAGGCGAGATCACCAAGGTAGTCGGCAAATAA
CCCTCGAGCCACCCATGACCAAAATCCCTTAACGTGAGTTACGCGTCGTTCCACTGAGCGTCAGACCC
Features (pLannotate 1.2.2; 12 found; start..end, strand, type, name):
     25..613     +  rep_origin     ori: high-copy-number ColE1/pMB1/pBR322/pUC origin of replication
    796..888     +  CDS            lacI (fragment): lac repressor; lacI; The lac repressor binds to the lac operator to inhibit transcription in E. coli. This inhibition can be relieved by adding lactose or isopropyl-β-D-thiogalactopyranoside (IPTG).
    943..970     -  terminator     rrnB T2 terminator: transcription terminator T2 from the E. coli rrnB gene
   1102..1145    +  terminator     rrnB T1 terminator: Escherichia coli rrnB; transcription terminator T1 from the E. coli rrnB gene
   1192..1228    -  CDS            lacZα (fragment): LacZα fragment of β-galactosidase; lacZ fragment
   1245..1340    +  protein_bind   attL3: mutant version of attL; recombination site for the Gateway® LR reaction LR Clonase™
   1346..2467    +  CDS            SPOP: SPOP_HUMAN - Experimental evidence at protein level: Swiss-Prot protein existence level 1. Component of a cullin-RING-based BCR (BTB-CUL3-RBX1) E3 ubiquitin-protein ligase complex that mediates the ubiquitination of target proteins, leading most often to their proteasomal degradation. In complex with CUL3, involved in ubiquitination and proteasomal degradation of BRMS1, DAXX, PDX1/IPF1, GLI2 and GLI3. In complex with CUL3, involved in ubiquitination of MACROH2A1 and BMI1; this does not lead to their proteasomal degradation. Inhibits transcriptional activation of PDX1/IPF1 targets, such as insu
   2475..2570    -  protein_bind   attL3: mutant version of attL; recombination site for the Gateway® LR reaction LR Clonase™
   2589..2607    -  promoter       T7 promoter: promoter for bacteriophage T7 RNA polymerase
   2797..2820    +  promoter       Pc promoter (fragment): intI1 (promoter lies within the coding sequence); class 1 integron promoter
   2996..3052    +  CDS            GmR (fragment): gentamycin acetyltransferase; aacC1; confers resistance to gentamycin
   3059..3850    +  CDS            SmR: aminoglycoside adenylyltransferase (Murphy, 1985); aadA; confers resistance to spectinomycin and streptomycin
