[The description below was written by a language model from this plasmid's Addgene catalogue record and pLannotate feature annotations shown in this document.]
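Description:
pDONR223_SPOP_p.F133S is a Gateway entry clone built on the Invitrogen pDONR223 backbone and carrying the human SPOP open reading frame (reference transcript NM_003563.3) with an F133S amino-acid substitution. It is a small bacterial plasmid of about 3.9 kb, maintained in E. coli at high copy through a ColE1/pUC-type origin and selected with spectinomycin via the aadA (SmR) aminoglycoside adenylyltransferase gene. This gene sits downstream of a class 1 integron Pc promoter fragment and a remnant of a gentamicin resistance gene. The annotation also picks up short lacI and lacZα fragments, which are backbone remnants rather than functional genes, and rrnB T1 and T2 terminators upstream of the cloning region that insulate the insert from read-through transcription.

The SPOP coding sequence of roughly 1.1 kb lies between two attL recombination sites. The automated annotation labels both as attL3, so the feature table does not resolve their exact identities. These sites allow the ORF to be moved by LR Clonase recombination into any compatible Gateway destination vector. The record lists no promoter for the insert, and the only nearby promoter, a T7 promoter beyond the 3′ attL site, points back towards the insert in antisense orientation, so the plasmid is a shuttle for the ORF, not an expression construct. The clone is in the "closed" configuration, with a stop codon immediately after the insert, so C-terminal tags supplied by a destination vector will not be fused.

SPOP encodes the substrate adaptor of a CUL3-RBX1 E3 ubiquitin ligase complex. This variant belongs to the Target Accelerator Plasmid Collection, which was assembled for the systematic functional testing of rare cancer-associated alleles.
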