Addgene plasmid #81637: pDONR223_SPOP_p.F133S
Purpose: Gateway Donor vector containing SPOP, part of the Target Accelerator Plasmid Collection.
Depositing lab: Jesse Boehm & William Hahn & David Root. Depositing organization: Broad Institute. Publication: Systematic Functional Interrogation of Rare Cancer Variants Identifies Oncogenic Alleles. Kim E, Ilic N, Shrestha Y, Zou L, Kamburov A, Zhu C, Yang X, Lubonja R, Tran N, Nguyen C, Lawrence MS, Piccioni F, Bagul M, Doench JG, Chouinard CR, Wu X, Hogstrom L, Natoli T, Tamayo P, Horn H, Corsello SM, Lage K, Root DE, Subramanian A, Golub TR, Getz G, Boehm JS, Hahn WC. Cancer Discov. 2016 Jul;6(7):714-26. doi: 10.1158/2159-8290.CD-16-0160. Epub 2016 May 4. PubMed 27147599.
Backbone
  Vector backbone: pDONR223
  Backbone manufacturer: Invitrogen
  Backbone size w/o insert (bp): 2790
  Vector type: Gateway Entry vector
Growth in bacteria
  Bacterial resistance: Spectinomycin, 50 μg/mL
  Growth temperature: 37°C
  Growth strain: DH5alpha
  Copy number: High Copy
Gene/Insert
  Gene/Insert name: SPOP (alt name: NM_003563.3)
  Species: H. sapiens (human)
  Mutation: F133S
  Entrez Gene: SPOP (a.k.a. BTBD32, NEDMACE, NEDMIDF, NSDVS1, NSDVS2, TEF2)
  Promoter: None
  Cloning method: Gateway Cloning
  Sequencing primers: 5′ M13pUC-fwd; 3′ M13-Rev
Terms and licenses: Academic/Nonprofit Terms; Industry Terms: Not Available to Industry
Depositor comments: Closed state: stop codon immediately follows insert
How to cite: pDONR223_SPOP_p.F133S was a gift from Jesse Boehm & William Hahn & David Root (Addgene plasmid # 81637 ; http://n2t.net/addgene:81637 ; RRID:Addgene_81637)
