>Addgene plasmid #81637 | pDONR223_SPOP_p.F133S | depositor partial sequence | sequence record 154956 | Insert sequence
ATGTCAAGGGTTCCAAGTCCTCCACCTCCGGCAGAAATGTCGAGTGGCCCCGTAGCTGAGAGTTGGTGCT
ACACACAGATCAAGGTAGTGAAATTCTCCTACATGTGGACCATCAATAACTTTAGCTTTTGCCGGGAGGA
AATGGGTGAAGTCATTAAAAGTTCTACATTTTCATCAGGAGCAAATGATAAACTGAAATGGTGTTTGCGA
GTAAACCCCAAAGGGTTAGATGAAGAAAGCAAAGATTACCTGTCACTTTACCTGTTACTGGTCAGCTGTC
CAAAGAGTGAAGTTCGGGCAAAATTCAAATTCTCCATCCTGAATGCCAAGGGAGAAGAAACCAAAGCTAT
GGAGAGTCAACGGGCATATAGGTTTGTGCAAGGCAAAGACTGGGGATCCAAGAAATTCATCCGTAGAGAT
TTTCTTTTGGATGAGGCCAACGGGCTTCTCCCTGATGACAAGCTTACCCTCTTCTGCGAGGTGAGTGTTG
TGCAAGATTCTGTCAACATTTCTGGCCAGAATACCATGAACATGGTAAAGGTTCCTGAGTGCCGGCTGGC
AGATGAGTTAGGAGGACTGTGGGAGAATTCCCGGTTCACAGACTGCTGCTTGTGTGTTGCCGGCCAGGAA
TTCCAGGCTCACAAGGCTATCTTAGCAGCTCGTTCTCCGGTTTTTAGTGCCATGTTTGAACATGAAATGG
AGGAGAGCAAAAAGAATCGAGTTGAAATCAATGATGTGGAGCCTGAAGTTTTTAAGGAAATGATGTGCTT
CATTTACACGGGGAAGGCTCCAAACCTCGACAAAATGGCTGATGATTTGCTGGCAGCTGCTGACAAGTAT
GCCCTGGAGCGCTTAAAGGTCATGTGTGAGGATGCCCTCTGCAGTAACCTGTCCGTGGAGAACGCTGCAG
AAATTCTCATCCTGGCCGACCTCCACAGTGCAGATCAGTTGAAAACTCAGGCAGTGGATTTCATCAACTA
TCATGCTTCGGATGTCTTGGAGACCTCTGGGTGGAAGTCAATGGTGGTGTCACATCCCCACTTGGTGGCT
GAGGCATACCGCTCTCTGGCTTCAGCACAGTGCCCTTTTCTGGGACCCCCACGCAAACGCCTGAAGCAAT
CC
